Addgene plasmid #135240: p667-UBC-GFP-V5-miniTurbo_IDG-K
Purpose: Gateway destination clone of GFP (as control) tagged with C-terminal V5-miniTurbo for generating protein-proximity networks using proximity-dependent biotinylation proteomics
Depositing lab: Ben Major. Depositing organization: University of North Carolina at Chapel Hill.
Backbone
  Vector backbone: pDest667
  Backbone manufacturer: PEL
  Backbone size w/o insert (bp): 9014
  Vector type: Mammalian Expression, Lentiviral ; Gateway Destination
  Selectable markers: Puromycin
Growth in bacteria
  Bacterial resistance: Ampicillin, 100 μg/mL
  Growth temperature: 30°C
  Growth strain: NEB Stable
  Copy number: Low Copy
Gene/Insert
  Gene/Insert name: GFP-V5-miniTurbo (alt name: GFP)
  Species: Other
  Promoter: Ubiquitin
  Tag / fusion protein: V5-miniTurbo (C terminal on insert)
  Cloning method: Gateway Cloning
  Sequencing primers: 5′ GCCCGAAGGAATAGAAGAAGAA; 3′ CATAGCGTAAAAGGAGCAACA
Terms and licenses: Academic/Nonprofit Terms; Industry Terms: Not Available to Industry
Depositor comments: These plasmids were generated as part of the Illuminating the Druggable Genome (IDG) program sponsored by the NIH Common Fund. The goal of this program is to identify, gather, and distribute information and resources for proteins that currently are not well-studied yet belong to commonly drug-targeted protein families: protein kinases, non-olfactory G-protein coupled receptors (GPCRs), and ion channels. The IDG program is designed to develop fundamental research tools for understudied proteins, elucidate their function, and disseminate the IDG-related resources and data to the greater scientific community. These lentiviral gateway destination plasmids were generated, as part of the Kinase-Data and Resource Generating Center (DRGC), using the single fragment or multisite gateway cloning technology. They were used for generating proteomics-based protein-interaction and protein-proximity networks that can be accessed through the kinase-DRGC website https://darkkinome.org/. Each plasmid has either an N- or C-terminal fusion protein (Flag/ V5/V5-miniTurbo/V5-TurboID/miniTurbo-V5/TurboID-V5) tagged understudied kinase driven under either a CMV or Ubiquitin (UBC) promoter. All inserts in the pENTR plasmids used to generate the deposited destination plasmids were end-sequenced and insert size validated prior to multi-site gateway cloning. The combined insert size of the single fragment or three fragment destination plasmids were confirmed by restriction digestion (BsrGI, and EcoRV for pDest667; BsrGI, EcoRV, and BstZ17I for pDest663; and BsrGI for pHAGE) and all plasmids were partially sequenced to ensure in-frame ORFs and fusion tags.
How to cite: p667-UBC-GFP-V5-miniTurbo_IDG-K was a gift from Ben Major (Addgene plasmid # 135240 ; http://n2t.net/addgene:135240 ; RRID:Addgene_135240)
