[The description below was written by a language model from this plasmid's Addgene catalogue record and pLannotate feature annotations shown in this document.]
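Description:
p667-UBC-GFP-V5-miniTurbo_IDG-K is a lentiviral mammalian expression plasmid built on the pDest667 Gateway destination backbone, with a sequenced length of about 10.2 kb. It is propagated in E. coli under ampicillin selection (AmpR with a ColE1/pUC-type origin, although the catalogue lists it as low copy). It also carries an f1 origin and an SV40 origin. The viral portion follows a third-generation HIV-1 layout. An RSV promoter drives a truncated 5' LTR, followed by the Ψ packaging signal with a gag fragment, the Rev response element for Rev-dependent export of the genomic RNA, and the cPPT/CTS. A truncated 3' LTR and an SV40 polyadenylation signal close the transfer cassette.

The payload was assembled by multisite Gateway recombination, which leaves attB4, attB1, attB2 and attB3 scars between the modules. The human ubiquitin C promoter drives EGFP fused at its C terminus to V5-miniTurbo. miniTurbo is an N-terminally truncated, engineered E. coli biotin ligase with high catalytic efficiency that biotinylates nearby proteins. The V5 epitope is stated in the catalogue entry but is not separately annotated in the feature table, presumably lying in the short gap between attB2 and the miniTurbo coding sequence. A WPRE follows the fusion to enhance transcript expression. A separate mouse PGK promoter drives puromycin N-acetyltransferase for selection of transduced cells.

The construct was made within a programme studying understudied kinases. It serves as the GFP control bait for proximity-dependent biotinylation proteomics, providing a background reference against which kinase-miniTurbo proximity networks are compared.
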