Features (pLannotate 1.2.2; 32 found; start..end, strand, type, name):
      1..22      +  protein_bind   CAP binding site: CAP binding activates transcription in the presence of cAMP. E. coli catabolite activator protein
     37..67      +  promoter       lac promoter: promoter for the E. coli lac operon
     75..91      +  protein_bind   lac operator: The lac repressor binds to the lac operator to inhibit transcription in E. coli. This inhibition can be relieved by adding lactose or isopropyl-β-D-thiogalactopyranoside (IPTG). lac repressor encoded by lacI
    136..154     +  promoter       T3 promoter: promoter for bacteriophage T3 RNA polymerase
    182..408     +  promoter       RSV promoter: Rous sarcoma virus enhancer/promoter
    409..589     +  LTR            5' LTR (truncated): truncated 5' long terminal repeat (LTR) from HIV-1
    636..761     +  misc_feature   HIV-1 Ψ: packaging signal of human immunodeficiency virus type 1
    745..1108    +  CDS            HIV-1 gag (fragment): gag protein from human immunodeficiency virus 1; gag
   1254..1487    +  misc_feature   RRE: The Rev response element (RRE) of HIV-1 allows for Rev-dependent mRNA export from the nucleus to the cytoplasm.
   1864..1964    +  CDS            Rev (fragment): human immunodeficiency virus 1 (HIV-1) Rev protein; rev; enhances nuclear export of unspliced and incompletely spliced viral mRNAs
   1983..2099    +  misc_feature   cPPT/CTS: central polypurine tract and central termination sequence of HIV-1
   2131..2151    +  protein_bind   attB4: mutant version of attB; core recombination site for the Gateway® BP reaction BP Clonase™
   2151..3362    +  promoter       UbC promoter: human ubiquitin C promoter
   3368..3387    +  protein_bind   attB1 (fragment): mutant version of attB; recombination site for the Gateway® BP reaction BP Clonase™
   3408..4124    +  CDS            EGFP: EGFP is a basic (constitutively fluorescent) green fluorescent protein published in 1996, derived from Aequorea victoria. It is reported to be a rapidly-maturing weak dimer with moderate acid sensitivity.
   4147..4167    -  protein_bind   attB2: mutant version of attB; core recombination site for the Gateway® BP reaction BP Clonase™
   4218..4988    +  CDS            miniTurbo: N-terminally truncated mutant of the E. coli biotin ligase BioID engineered for improved catalytic efficiency (Branon et al., 2018)
   4994..5014    -  protein_bind   attB3: mutant version of attB; core recombination site for the Gateway® BP reaction BP Clonase™
   5043..5631    +  misc_feature   WPRE: woodchuck hepatitis virus posttranscriptional regulatory element
   5645..6144    +  promoter       PGK promoter: mouse phosphoglycerate kinase 1 promoter
   6165..6764    +  CDS            PuroR: puromycin N-acetyltransferase; pac from Streptomyces alboniger; confers resistance to puromycin
   6832..6969    +  CDS            nef (fragment): NEF_HV1LA - Experimental evidence at protein level: Swiss-Prot protein existence level 1. Extracellular Nef protein targets CD4(+) T-lymphocytes for apoptosis by interacting with CXCR4 surface receptors. From Human immunodeficiency virus type 1 group M subtype B (isolate Lai) (HIV-1).
   6955..7135    +  LTR            5' LTR (truncated): truncated 5' long terminal repeat (LTR) from HIV-1
   7207..7328    +  polyA_signal   SV40 poly(A) signal: SV40 polyadenylation signal
   7368..7503    +  rep_origin     SV40 ori: SV40 origin of replication
   7524..7542    -  promoter       T7 promoter: promoter for bacteriophage T7 RNA polymerase
   7550..7705    +  CDS            lacZα (fragment): LacZα fragment of β-galactosidase; lacZ fragment
   7710..8138    +  rep_origin     f1 ori (sequence partly withheld): f1 bacteriophage origin of replication; arrow indicates direction of (+) strand synthesis
   8191..8295    +  promoter       AmpR promoter: bla
   8296..9156    +  CDS            AmpR: β-lactamase; bla; confers resistance to ampicillin, carbenicillin, and related antibiotics
   9327..9915    +  rep_origin     ori: high-copy-number ColE1/pMB1/pBR322/pUC origin of replication
  10098..10190   +  CDS            lacI (fragment): lac repressor; lacI; The lac repressor binds to the lac operator to inhibit transcription in E. coli. This inhibition can be relieved by adding lactose or isopropyl-β-D-thiogalactopyranoside (IPTG).
>Addgene plasmid #135240 | p667-UBC-GFP-V5-miniTurbo_IDG-K | addgene full sequence | sequence record 268088 | Addgene NGS Result
TAATGTGAGTTAGCTCACTCATTAGGCACCCCAGGCTTTACACTTTATGCTTCCGGCTCGTATGTTGTGT
GGAATTGTGAGCGGATAACAATTTCACACAGGAAACAGCTATGACCATGATTACGCCAAGCGCGCAATTA
ACCCTCACTAAAGGGAACAAAAGCTGGAGCTGCAAGCTTAATGTAGTCTTATGCAATACTCTTGTAGTCT
TGCAACATGGTAACGATGAGTTAGCAACATGCCTTACAAGGAGAGAAAAAGCACCGTGCATGCCGATTGG
TGGAAGTAAGGTGGTACGATCGTGCCTTATTAGGAAGGCAACAGACGGGTCTGACATGGATTGGACGAAC
CACTGAATTGCCGCATTGCAGAGATATTGTATTTAAGTGCCTAGCTCGATACATAAACGGGTCTCTCTGG
TTAGACCAGATCTGAGCCTGGGAGCTCTCTGGCTAACTAGGGAACCCACTGCTTAAGCCTCAATAAAGCT
TGCCTTGAGTGCTTCAAGTAGTGTGTGCCCGTCTGTTGTGTGACTCTGGTAACTAGAGATCCCTCAGACC
CTTTTAGTCAGTGTGGAAAATCTCTAGCAGTGGCGCCCGAACAGGGACTTGAAAGCGAAAGGGAAACCAG
AGGAGCTCTCTCGACGCAGGACTCGGCTTGCTGAAGCGCGCACGGCAAGAGGCGAGGGGCGGCGACTGGT
GAGTACGCCAAAAATTTTGACTAGCGGAGGCTAGAAGGAGAGAGATGGGTGCGAGAGCGTCAGTATTAAG
CGGGGGAGAATTAGATCGCGATGGGAAAAAATTCGGTTAAGGCCAGGGGGAAAGAAAAAATATAAATTAA
AACATATAGTATGGGCAAGCAGGGAGCTAGAACGATTCGCAGTTAATCCTGGCCTGTTAGAAACATCAGA
AGGCTGTAGACAAATACTGGGACAGCTACAACCATCCCTTCAGACAGGATCAGAAGAACTTAGATCATTA
TATAATACAGTAGCAACCCTCTATTGTGTGCATCAAAGGATAGAGATAAAAGACACCAAGGAAGCTTTAG
ACAAGATAGAGGAAGAGCAAAACAAAAGTAAGACCACCGCACAGCAAGCGGCCGCTGATCTTCAGACCTG
GAGGAGGAGATATGAGGGACAATTGGAGAAGTGAATTATATAAATATAAAGTAGTAAAAATTGAACCATT
AGGAGTAGCACCCACCAAGGCAAAGAGAAGAGTGGTGCAGAGAGAAAAAAGAGCAGTGGGAATAGGAGCT
TTGTTCCTTGGGTTCTTGGGAGCAGCAGGAAGCACTATGGGCGCAGCGTCAATGACGCTGACGGTACAGG
CCAGACAATTATTGTCTGGTATAGTGCAGCAGCAGAACAATTTGCTGAGGGCTATTGAGGCGCAACAGCA
TCTGTTGCAACTCACAGTCTGGGGCATCAAGCAGCTCCAGGCAAGAATCCTGGCTGTGGAAAGATACCTA
AAGGATCAACAGCTCCTGGGGATTTGGGGTTGCTCTGGAAAACTCATTTGCACCACTGCTGTGCCTTGGA
ATGCTAGTTGGAGTAATAAATCTCTGGAACAGATTTGGAATCACACGACCTGGATGGAGTGGGACAGAGA
AATTAACAATTACACAAGCTTAATACACTCCTTAATTGAAGAATCGCAAAACCAGCAAGAAAAGAATGAA
CAAGAATTATTGGAATTAGATAAATGGGCAAGTTTGTGGAATTGGTTTAACATAACAAATTGGCTGTGGT
ATATAAAATTATTCATAATGATAGTAGGAGGCTTGGTAGGTTTAAGAATAGTTTTTGCTGTACTTTCTAT
AGTGAATAGAGTTAGGCAGGGATATTCACCATTATCGTTTCAGACCCACCTCCCAACCCCGAGGGGACCC
GACAGGCCCGAAGGAATAGAAGAAGAAGGTGGAGAGAGAGACAGAGACAGATCCATTCGATTAGTGAACG
GATCTCGACGGTATCGGTTAACTTTTAAAAGAAAAGGGGGGATTGGGGGGTACAGTGCAGGGGAAAGAAT
AGTAGACATAATAGCAACAGACATACAAACTAAAGAATTACAAAAACAAATTACAAAATTCAAAATTTTA
TCGTCCAGTGTGGTGGAATTCTGCAGATATCAACTTTGTATAGAAAAGTTGGCCTCCGCGCCGGGTTTTG
GCGCCTCCCGCGGGCGCCCCCCTCCTCACGGCGAGCGCTGCCACGTCAGACGAAGGGCGCAGCGAGCGTC
CTGATCCTTCCGCCCGGACGCTCAGGACAGCGGCCCGCTGCTCATAAGACTCGGCCTTAGAACCCCAGTA
TCAGCAGAAGGACATTTTAGGACGGGACTTGGGTGACTCTAGGGCACTGGTTTTCTTTCCAGAGAGCGGA
ACAGGCGAGGAAAAGTAGTCCCTTCTCGGCGATTCTGCGGAGGGATCTCCGTGGGGCGGTGAACGCCGAT
GATTATATAAGGACGCGCCGGGTGTGGCACAGCTAGTTCCGTCGCAGCCGGGATTTGGGTCGCGGTTCTT
GTTTGTGGATCGCTGTGATCGTCACTTGGTGAGTAGCGGGCTGCTGGGCTGGCCGGGGCTTTCGTGGCCG
CCGGGCCGCTCGGTGGGACGGAAGCGTGTGGAGAGACCGCCAAGGGCTGTAGTCTGGGTCCGCGAGCAAG
GTTGCCCTGAACTGGGGGTTGGGGGGAGCGCAGCAAAATGGCGGCTGTTCCCGAGTCTTGAATGGAAGAC
GCTTGTGAGGCGGGCTGTGAGGTCGTTGAAACAAGGTGGGGGGCATGGTGGGCGGCAAGAACCCAAGGTC
TTGAGGCCTTCGCTAATGCGGGAAAGCTCTTATTCGGGTGAGATGGGCTGGGGCACCATCTGGGGACCCT
GACGTGAAGTTTGTCACTGACTGGAGAACTCGGTTTGTCGTCTGTTGCGGGGGCGGCAGTTATGGCGGTG
CCGTTGGGCAGTGCACCCGTACCTTTGGGAGCGCGCGCCCTCGTCGTGTCGTGACGTCACCCGTTCTGTT
GGCTTATAATGCAGGGTGGGGCCACCTGCCGGTAGGTGTGCGGTAGGCTTTTCTCCGTCGCAGGACGCAG
GGTTCGGGCCTAGGGTAGGCTCTCCTGAATCGACAGGCGCCGGACCTCTGGTGAGGGGAGGGATAAGTGA
GGCGTCAGTTTCTTTGGTCGGTTTTATGTACCTATCTTCTTAAGTAGCTGAAGCTCCGGTTTTGAACTAT
GCGCTCGGGGTTGGCGAGTGTGTTTTGTGAAGTTTTTTAGGCACCTTTTGAAATGTAATCATTTGGGTCA
ATATGTAATTTTCAGTGTTAGACTAGTAAATTGTCCGCTAAATTCTGGCCGTTTTTGGCTTTTTTGTTAG
ACGCAACTTTGTACAAAAAAGCAGGCTCCGCGGCCGCCCCCTTCACCATGGTGAGCAAGGGCGAGGAGCT
GTTCACCGGGGTGGTGCCCATCCTGGTCGAGCTGGACGGCGACGTAAACGGCCACAAGTTCAGCGTGTCT
GGCGAGGGCGAGGGCGATGCCACCTACGGCAAGCTGACCCTGAAGTTCATCTGCACCACCGGCAAGCTGC
CCGTGCCCTGGCCCACCCTCGTGACCACCCTGACCTACGGCGTGCAGTGCTTCAGCCGCTACCCCGACCA
CATGAAGCAGCACGACTTCTTCAAGTCCGCCATGCCCGAAGGCTACGTCCAGGAGCGCACCATCTTCTTC
AAGGACGACGGCAACTACAAGACCCGCGCCGAGGTGAAGTTCGAGGGCGACACCCTGGTGAACCGCATCG
AGCTGAAGGGCATCGACTTCAAGGAGGACGGCAACATCCTGGGGCACAAGCTGGAGTACAACTACAACAG
CCACAACGTCTATATCATGGCCGACAAGCAGAAGAACGGCATCAAGGCGAACTTCAAGATCCGCCACAAC
ATCGAGGACGGCAGCGTGCAGCTCGCCGACCACTACCAGCAGAACACCCCCATCGGCGACGGCCCCGTGC
TGCTGCCCGACAACCACTACCTGAGCACCCAGTCCGCCCTGAGCAAAGACCCCAACGAGAAGCGCGATCA
CATGGTCCTGCTGGAGTTCGTGACCGCCGCCGGGATCACTCTCGGCATGGACGAGCTGTACAAGTCCAAG
GGTGGGCGCGCCGACCCAGCTTTCTTGTACAAAGTGGGCGGCAAGCCCATCCCCAACCCCCTGCTGGGCC
TGGACAGCACCGCTAGCATCCCGCTGCTGAACGCTAAACAGATTCTGGGACAGCTGGACGGCGGGAGCGT
GGCAGTCCTGCCTGTGGTCGACTCCACCAATCAGTACCTGCTGGATCGAATCGGCGAGCTGAAGAGTGGG
GATGCTTGCATTGCAGAATATCAGCAGGCAGGGAGAGGAAGCAGAGGGAGGAAATGGTTCTCTCCTTTTG
GAGCTAACCTGTACCTGAGTATGTTTTGGCGCCTGAAGCGGGGACCAGCAGCAATCGGCCTGGGCCCGGT
CATCGGAATTGTCATGGCAGAAGCGCTGCGAAAGCTGGGAGCAGACAAGGTGCGAGTCAAATGGCCCAAT
GACCTGTATCTGCAGGATAGAAAGCTGGCAGGCATCCTGGTGGAGCTGGCCGGAATAACAGGCGATGCTG
CACAGATCGTCATTGGCGCCGGGATTAACGTGGCTATGAGGCGCGTGGAGGAAAGCGTGGTCAATCAGGG
CTGGATCACACTGCAGGAAGCAGGGATTAACCTGGACAGGAATACTCTGGCCGCTATGCTGATCCGAGAG
CTGCGGGCAGCCCTGGAACTGTTCGAGCAGGAAGGCCTGGCTCCATATCTGTCACGGTGGGAGAAGCTGG
ATAACTTCATCAATAGACCCGTGAAGCTGATCATTGGGGACAAAGAGATTTTCGGGATTAGCCGGGGGAT
TGATAAACAGGGAGCCCTGCTGCTGGAACAGGACGGAGTTATCAAACCCTGGATGGGCGGAGAAATCAGT
CTGCGGTCTGCCGAAAAGTAAGCCAACTTTATTATACATAGTTGATATCCAGCACAGTGGCGGCCGCTCG
ACAATCAACCTCTGGATTACAAAATTTGTGAAAGATTGACTGGTATTCTTAACTATGTTGCTCCTTTTAC
GCTATGTGGATACGCTGCTTTAATGCCTTTGTATCATGCTATTGCTTCCCGTATGGCTTTCATTTTCTCC
TCCTTGTATAAATCCTGGTTGCTGTCTCTTTATGAGGAGTTGTGGCCCGTTGTCAGGCAACGTGGCGTGG
TGTGCACTGTGTTTGCTGACGCAACCCCCACTGGTTGGGGCATTGCCACCACCTGTCAGCTCCTTTCCGG
GACTTTCGCTTTCCCCCTCCCTATTGCCACGGCGGAACTCATCGCCGCCTGCCTTGCCCGCTGCTGGACA
GGGGCTCGGCTGTTGGGCACTGACAATTCCGTGGTGTTGTCGGGGAAGCTGACGTCCTTTCCATGGCTGC
TCGCCTGTGTTGCCACCTGGATTCTGCGCGGGACGTCCTTCTGCTACGTCCCTTCGGCCCTCAATCCAGC
GGACCTTCCTTCCCGCGGCCTGCTGCCGGCTCTGCGGCCTCTTCCGCGTCTTCGCCTTCGCCCTCAGACG
AGTCGGATCTCCCTTTGGGCCGCCTCCCCGCCTGGAATTCTACCGGGTAGGGGAGGCGCTTTTCCCAAGG
CAGTCTGGAGCATGCGCTTTAGCAGCCCCGCTGGGCACTTGGCGCTACACAAGTGGCCTCTGGCCTCGCA
CACATTCCACATCCACCGGTAGGCGCCAACCGGCTCCGTTCTTTGGTGGCCCCTTCGCGCCACCTTCTAC
TCCTCCCCTAGTCAGGAAGTTCCCCCCCGCCCCGCAGCTCGCGTCGTGCAGGACGTGACAAATGGAAGTA
GCACGTCTCACTAGTCTCGTGCAGATGGACAGCACCGCTGAGCAATGGAAGCGGGTAGGCCTTTGGGGCA
GCGGCCAATAGCAGCTTTGCTCCTTCGCTTTCTGGGCTCAGAGGCTGGGAAGGGGTGGGTCCGGGGGCGG
GCTCAGGGGCGGGCTCAGGGGCGGGGCGGGCGCCCGAAGGTCCTCCGGAGGCCCGGCATTCTGCACGCTT
CAAAAGCGCACGTCTGCCGCGCTGTTCTCCTCTTCCTCATCTCCGGGCCTTTCGACCTGCAGCCCAAGCT
TACCATGACCGAGTACAAGCCCACGGTGCGCCTCGCCACCCGCGACGACGTCCCCAGGGCCGTACGCACC
CTCGCCGCCGCGTTCGCCGACTACCCCGCCACGCGCCACACCGTCGATCCGGACCGCCACATCGAGCGGG
TCACCGAGCTGCAAGAACTCTTCCTCACGCGCGTCGGGCTCGACATCGGCAAGGTGTGGGTCGCGGACGA
CGGCGCCGCGGTGGCGGTCTGGACCACGCCGGAGAGCGTCGAAGCGGGGGCGGTGTTCGCCGAGATCGGC
CCGCGCATGGCCGAGTTGAGCGGTTCCCGGCTGGCCGCGCAGCAACAGATGGAAGGCCTCCTGGCGCCGC
ACCGGCCCAAGGAGCCCGCGTGGTTCCTGGCCACCGTCGGCGTCTCGCCCGACCACCAGGGCAAGGGTCT
GGGCAGCGCCGTCGTGCTCCCCGGAGTGGAGGCGGCCGAGCGCGCCGGGGTGCCCGCCTTCCTGGAGACC
TCCGCGCCCCGCAACCTCCCCTTCTACGAGCGGCTCGGCTTCACCGTCACCGCCGACGTCGAGGTGCCCG
AAGGACCGCGCACCTGGTGCATGACCCGCAAGCCCGGTGCCTGACGCCCGCCCCACGACCCGCAGCGCCC
GACCGAAAGGAGCGCACGACCCCATGCATCTCGAGGGCCCGGTACCTTTAAGACCAATGACTTACAAGGC
AGCTGTAGATCTTAGCCACTTTTTAAAAGAAAAGGGGGGACTGGAAGGGCTAGCTCACTCCCAACGAAGA
CAAGATCTGCTTTTTGCTTGTACTGGGTCTCTCTGGTTAGACCAGATCTGAGCCTGGGAGCTCTCTGGCT
AACTAGGGAACCCACTGCTTAAGCCTCAATAAAGCTTGCCTTGAGTGCTTCAAGTAGTGTGTGCCCGTCT
GTTGTGTGACTCTGGTAACTAGAGATCCCTCAGACCCTTTTAGTCAGTGTGGAAAATCTCTAGCAGTAGT
AGTTCATGTCATCTTATTATTCAGTATTTATAACTTGCAAAGAAATGAATATCAGAGAGTGAGAGGAACT
TGTTTATTGCAGCTTATAATGGTTACAAATAAAGCAATAGCATCACAAATTTCACAAATAAAGCATTTTT
TTCACTGCATTCTAGTTGTGGTTTGTCCAAACTCATCAATGTATCTTATCATGTCTGGCTCTAGCTATCC
CGCCCCTAACTCCGCCCATCCCGCCCCTAACTCCGCCCAGTTCCGCCCATTCTCCGCCCCATGGCTGACT
AATTTTTTTTATTTATGCAGAGGCCGAGGCCGCCTCGGCCTCTGAGCTATTCCAGAAGTAGTGAGGAGGC
TTTTTTGGAGGCCTAGGGACGTACCCAATTCGCCCTATAGTGAGTCGTATTACGCGCGCTCACTGGCCGT
CGTTTTACAACGTCGTGACTGGGAAAACCCTGGCGTTACCCAACTTAATCGCCTTGCAGCACATCCCCCT
TTCGCCAGCTGGCGTAATAGCGAAGAGGCCCGCACCGATCGCCCTTCCCAACAGTTGCGCAGCCTGAATG
GCGAATGGG
[124 nt withheld, positions 7710-7833]
C
[91 nt withheld, positions 7835-7925]
A
[49 nt withheld, positions 7927-7975]
CCTTTGACGTTGGAGTCCACGTTCTTT
[37 nt withheld, positions 8003-8039]
ACCCTATCTCGGTCTATTCTTTTGATTTATAAGGGATTTTGCCGATTTCGGCCTATTGGTTAAAAAATGA
GCTGATTTAACAAAAATTTAACGCGAATTTTAACAAAATATTAACGCTTACAATTTAGGTGGCACTTTTC
GGGGAAATGTGCGCGGAACCCCTATTTGTTTATTTTTCTAAATACATTCAAATATGTATCCGCTCATGAG
ACAATAACCCTGATAAATGCTTCAATAATATTGAAAAAGGAAGAGTATGAGTATTCAACATTTCCGTGTC
GCCCTTATTCCCTTTTTTGCGGCATTTTGCCTTCCTGTTTTTGCTCACCCAGAAACGCTGGTGAAAGTAA
AAGATGCTGAAGATCAGTTGGGTGCACGAGTGGGTTACATCGAACTGGATCTCAACAGCGGTAAGATCCT
TGAGAGTTTTCGCCCCGAAGAACGTTTTCCAATGATGAGCACTTTTAAAGTTCTGCTATGTGGCGCGGTA
TTATCCCGTATTGACGCCGGGCAAGAGCAACTCGGTCGCCGCATACACTATTCTCAGAATGACTTGGTTG
AGTACTCACCAGTCACAGAAAAGCATCTTACGGATGGCATGACAGTAAGAGAATTATGCAGTGCTGCCAT
AACCATGAGTGATAACACTGCGGCCAACTTACTTCTGACAACGATCGGAGGACCGAAGGAGCTAACCGCT
TTTTTGCACAACATGGGGGATCATGTAACTCGCCTTGATCGTTGGGAACCGGAGCTGAATGAAGCCATAC
CAAACGACGAGCGTGACACCACGATGCCTGTAGCAATGGCAACAACGTTGCGCAAACTATTAACTGGCGA
ACTACTTACTCTAGCTTCCCGGCAACAATTAATAGACTGGATGGAGGCGGATAAAGTTGCAGGACCACTT
CTGCGCTCGGCCCTTCCGGCTGGCTGGTTTATTGCTGATAAATCTGGAGCCGGTGAGCGTGGGTCTCGCG
GTATCATTGCAGCACTGGGGCCAGATGGTAAGCCCTCCCGTATCGTAGTTATCTACACGACGGGGAGTCA
GGCAACTATGGATGAACGAAATAGACAGATCGCTGAGATAGGTGCCTCACTGATTAAGCATTGGTAACTG
TCAGACCAAGTTTACTCATATATACTTTAGATTGATTTAAAACTTCATTTTTAATTTAAAAGGATCTAGG
TGAAGATCCTTTTTGATAATCTCATGACCAAAATCCCTTAACGTGAGTTTTCGTTCCACTGAGCGTCAGA
CCCCGTAGAAAAGATCAAAGGATCTTCTTGAGATCCTTTTTTTCTGCGCGTAATCTGCTGCTTGCAAACA
AAAAAACCACCGCTACCAGCGGTGGTTTGTTTGCCGGATCAAGAGCTACCAACTCTTTTTCCGAAGGTAA
CTGGCTTCAGCAGAGCGCAGATACCAAATACTGTTCTTCTAGTGTAGCCGTAGTTAGGCCACCACTTCAA
GAACTCTGTAGCACCGCCTACATACCTCGCTCTGCTAATCCTGTTACCAGTGGCTGCTGCCAGTGGCGAT
AAGTCGTGTCTTACCGGGTTGGACTCAAGACGATAGTTACCGGATAAGGCGCAGCGGTCGGGCTGAACGG
GGGGTTCGTGCACACAGCCCAGCTTGGAGCGAACGACCTACACCGAACTGAGATACCTACAGCGTGAGCT
ATGAGAAAGCGCCACGCTTCCCGAAGGGAGAAAGGCGGACAGGTATCCGGTAAGCGGCAGGGTCGGAACA
GGAGAGCGCACGAGGGAGCTTCCAGGGGGAAACGCCTGGTATCTTTATAGTCCTGTCGGGTTTCGCCACC
TCTGACTTGAGCGTCGATTTTTGTGATGCTCGTCAGGGGGGCGGAGCCTATGGAAAAACGCCAGCAACGC
GGCCTTTTTACGGTTCCTGGCCTTTTGCTGGCCTTTTGCTCACATGTTCTTTCCTGCGTTATCCCCTGAT
TCTGTGGATAACCGTATTACCGCCTTTGAGTGAGCTGATACCGCTCGCCGCAGCCGAACGACCGAGCGCA
GCGAGTCAGTGAGCGAGGAAGCGGAAGAGCGCCCAATACGCAAACCGCCTCTCCCCGCGCGTTGGCCGAT
TCATTAATGCAGCTGGCACGACAGGTTTCCCGACTGGAAAGCGGGCAGTGAGCGCAACGCAAT
