>Addgene plasmid #135240 | p667-UBC-GFP-V5-miniTurbo_IDG-K | depositor partial sequence | sequence record 260271 | DK30: TGAAGCTCCGGTTTTGAACT
NNCTGGCTGCGGTGTGTTTTGTGAGTTTTTTAGGCACCTTTTGAATGTAATCATTTGGGTCAATATGTAA
TTTTCAGTGTTAGACTAGTAAATTGTCCGCTAAATTCTGGCCGTTTTTGGCTTTTTTGTTAGACGCAACT
TTGTACAAAAAAGCAGGCTCCGCGGCCGCCCCCTTCACCATGGTGAGCAAGGGCGAGGAGCTGTTCACCG
GGGTGGTGCCCATCCTGGTCGAGCTGGACGGCGACGTAAACGGCCACAAGTTCAGCGTGTCTGGCGAGGG
CGAGGGCGATGCCACCTACGGCAAGCTGACCCTGAAGTTCATCTGCACCACCGGCAAGCTGCCCGTGCCC
TGGCCCACCCTCGTGACCACCCTGACCTACGGCGTGCAGTGCTTCAGCCGCTACCCCGACCACATGAAGC
AGCACGACTTCTTCAAGTCCGCCATGCCCGAAGGCTACGTCCAGGAGCGCACCATCTTCTTCAAGGACGA
CGGCAACTACAAGACCCGCGCCGAGGTGAAGTTCGAGGGCGACACCCTGGTGAACCGCATCGAGCTGAAG
GGCATCGACTTCAAGGAGGACGGCAACATCCTGGGGCACAAGCTGGAGTACAACTACAACAGCCACAACG
TCTATATCATGGCCGACAAGCAGAAGAACGGCATCAAGGCGAACTTCAAGATCCGCCACAACATCGAGGA
CGGCAGCGTGCAGCTCGCCGACCACTACCAGCAGAACACCCCCATCGGCGACGGCCCCGTGCTGCTGCCC
GACAACCACTACCTGAGCACCCAGTCCGCCCTGAGCAAAGACCCCAACGAGAAGCGCGATCACATGGTCC
TGCTGGAGTTCGTGACCGCCGCCGGGATCACTCTCGGCATGGACGAGCTGTACAAGTCCAAGGGTGGGCG
CGCCGACCCAGCTTTCTTGTACAAAGTGGGCGGCAAGCCCATCCCCAACCCCCTGCTGGGCCTGGACAGC
ACCGCTAGCATCCCGCTGCTGAACGCTAAACAGATTCTGGGACAGCTGGACGGCGGGGAGCGTGGCAGTC
CTGCCTGGTGGTCGACTCCACCAATCAGTACTGCTGGATCGATCGGCGAGCTGAAGAGTGGGGATGCTGC
ATTGCAGAAATATTCAGCAGGCAGGAGAGAGCNNAGGGAGGAAATGGGTTCTCNCTTTGGAGCCTACTGT
ACTGNNNATGTTTGGCGCCCTGAAAGCGGGGNANNN
