>Addgene plasmid #135240 | p667-UBC-GFP-V5-miniTurbo_IDG-K | depositor partial sequence | sequence record 260272 | DK40: CATTTCCTCCCTCTGCTTCC
NGCCGTCGATTCTGCATGCAAGCATCCCCACTCTTCAGCTCGCCGATTCGATCCAGCAGGTACTGATTGG
TGGAGTCGACCACAGGCAGGACTGCCACGCTCCCGCCGTCCAGCTGTCCCAGAATCTGTTTAGCGTTCAG
CAGCGGGATGCTAGCGGTGCTGTCCAGGCCCAGCAGGGGGTTGGGGATGGTCCCCCCCCCCGCCGCCGCA
CCGCCCCGCGCCTGTGCGGAGTCGGCTGGCTTCACCCTCGGTGGCACGAGGTGATCACCGCACTG
